>Addgene plasmid #87120 | p5E-4xnrUAS | addgene full sequence | sequence record 181196 | Addgene NGS Result
CTTCTTGAGATCCTTTTTTTCTGCGCGTAATCTGCTGCTTGCAAACAAAAAAACCACCGCTACCAGCGGT
GGTTTGTTTGCCGGATCAAGAGCTACCAACTCTTTTTCCGAAGGTAACTGGCTTCAGCAGAGCGCAGATA
CCAAATACTGTTCTTCTAGTGTAGCCGTAGTTAGGCCACCACTTCAAGAACTCTGTAGCACCGCCTACAT
ACCTCGCTCTGCTAATCCTGTTACCAGTGGCTGCTGCCAGTGGCGATAAGTCGTGTCTTACCGGGTTGGA
CTCAAGACGATAGTTACCGGATAAGGCGCAGCGGTCGGGCTGAACGGGGGGTTCGTGCACACAGCCCAGC
TTGGAGCGAACGACCTACACCGAACTGAGATACCTACAGCGTGAGCTATGAGAAAGCGCCACGCTTCCCG
AAGGGAGAAAGGCGGACAGGTATCCGGTAAGCGGCAGGGTCGGAACAGGAGAGCGCACGAGGGAGCTTCC
AGGGGGAAACGCCTGGTATCTTTATAGTCCTGTCGGGTTTCGCCACCTCTGACTTGAGCGTCGATTTTTG
TGATGCTCGTCAGGGGGGCGGAGCCTATGGAAAAACGCCAGCAACGCGGCCTTTTTACGGTTCCTGGCCT
TTTGCTGGCCTTTTGCTCACATGTTCTTTCCTGCGTTATCCCCTGATTCTGTGGATAACCGTATTACCGC
CTTTGAGTGAGCTGATACCGCTCGCCGCAGCCGAACGACCGAGCGCAGCGAGTCAGTGAGCGAGGAAGCG
GAAGAGCGCCCAATACGCAAACCGCCTCTCCCCGCGCGTTGGCCGATTCATTAATGCAGCTGGCACGACA
GGTTTCCCGACTGGAAAGCGGGCAGTGAGCGCAACGCAATTAATACGCGTACCGCTAGCCAGGAAGAGTT
TGTAGAAACGCAAAAAGGCCATCCGTCAGGATGGCCTTCTGCTTAGTTTGATGCCTGGCAGTTTATGGCG
GGCGTCCTGCCCGCCACCCTCCGGGCCGTTGCTTCACAACGTTCAAATCCGCTCCCGGCGGATTTGTCCT
ACTCAGGAGAGCGTTCACCGACAAACAACAGATAAAACGAAAGGCCCAGTCTTCCGACTGAGCCTTTCGT
TTTATTTGATGCCTGGCAGTTCCCTACTCTCGCGTTAACGCTAGCATGGATGTTTTCCCAGTCACGACGT
TGTAAAACGACGGCCAGTCTTAAGCTCGGGCCCGAGTTAACGCTACCATGGAGCTCCAAATAATGATTTT
ATTTTGACTGATAGTGACCTGTTCGTTGCAACAAATTGATAAGCAATGCTTTTTTATAATGCCAACTTTG
TATAGAAAAGTTGCGGTGGCTTCTAATCCGTGAGTCCTAGCGGGTGACAGCCCTCCGTCTTCACAGGCGG
AGGAGAGTCTTCCGTAGGGTTCCTCGGAGTACTGTCCTCCGACGCGTGCAAGGGTCGACTCTAGAGGGTA
TATAATGGATCCCATCGCGTCTCAGCCTCACTTTGAGCTCCTCCACACGAATTCCCTCGACCTCGAAATT
CAAGTTTGTACAAAAAAGTTGAACGAGAAACGTAAAATGATATAAATATCAATATATTAAATTAGATTTT
GCATAAAAAACAGACTACATAATACTGTAAAACACAACATATGCAGTCACTATGAACCAACTACTTAGAT
GGTATTAGTGACCTGTAGAATTCGAGCTCTAGAGCTGCAGGGCGGCCGCGATATCCCCTATAGTGAGTCG
TATTACATGGTCATAGCTGTTTCCTGGCAGCTCTGGCCCGTGTCTCAAAATCTCTGATGTTACATTGCAC
AAGATAAAAATATATCATCATGAACAATAAAACTGTCTGCTTACATAAACAGTAATACAAGGGGTGTTAT
GAGCCATATTCAACGGGAAACGTCGAGGCCGCGATTAAATTCCAACATGGATGCTGATTTATATGGGTAT
AAATGGGCTCGCGATAATGTCGGGCAATCAGGTGCGACAATCTATCGCTTGTATGGGAAGCCCGATGCGC
CAGAGTTGTTTCTGAAACATGGCAAAGGTAGCGTTGCCAATGATGTTACAGATGAGATGGTCAGACTAAA
CTGGCTGACGGAATTTATGCCTCTTCCGACCATCAAGCATTTTATCCGTACTCCTGATGATGCATGGTTA
CTCACCACTGCGATCCCCGGAAAAACAGCATTCCAGGTATTAGAAGAATATCCTGATTCAGGTGAAAATA
TTGTTGATGCGCTGGCAGTGTTCCTGCGCCGGTTGCATTCGATTCCTGTTTGTAATTGTCCTTTTAACAG
CGATCGCGTATTTCGTCTCGCTCAGGCGCAATCACGAATGAATAACGGTTTGGTTGATGCGAGTGATTTT
GATGACGAGCGTAATGGCTGGCCTGTTGAACAAGTCTGGAAAGAAATGCATAAACTTTTGCCATTCTCAC
CGGATTCAGTCGTCACTCATGGTGATTTCTCACTTGATAACCTTATTTTTGACGAGGGGAAATTAATAGG
TTGTATTGATGTTGGACGAGTCGGAATCGCAGACCGATACCAGGATCTTGCCATCCTATGGAACTGCCTC
GGTGAGTTTTCTCCTTCATTACAGAAACGGCTTTTTCAAAAATATGGTATTGATAATCCTGATATGAATA
AATTGCAGTTTCATTTGATGCTCGATGAGTTTTTCTAATCAGAATTGGTTAATTGGTTGTAACACTGGCA
GAGCATTACGCTGACTTGACGGGACGGCGCAAGCTCATGACCAAAATCCCTTAACGTGAGTTACGCGTCG
TTCCACTGAGCGTCAGACCCCGTAGAAAAGATCAAAGGAT
Features (pLannotate 1.2.2; 13 found; start..end, strand, type, name):
      5..593     +  rep_origin     ori: high-copy-number ColE1/pMB1/pBR322/pUC origin of replication
    776..868     +  CDS            lacI (fragment): lac repressor; lacI; The lac repressor binds to the lac operator to inhibit transcription in E. coli. This inhibition can be relieved by adding lactose or isopropyl-β-D-thiogalactopyranoside (IPTG).
    923..950     -  terminator     rrnB T2 terminator: transcription terminator T2 from the E. coli rrnB gene
   1082..1125    +  terminator     rrnB T1 terminator: Escherichia coli rrnB; transcription terminator T1 from the E. coli rrnB gene
   1172..1208    -  CDS            lacZα (fragment): LacZα fragment of β-galactosidase; lacZ fragment
   1247..1332    +  protein_bind   attL1 (fragment): mutant version of attL; recombination site for the Gateway® LR reaction LR Clonase™
   1323..1343    +  protein_bind   attB4: mutant version of attB; core recombination site for the Gateway® BP reaction BP Clonase™
   1369..1387    +  protein_bind   UAS (fragment): upstream activating sequence mediating Gal4-dependent induction Gal4
   1425..1442    +  protein_bind   5X UAS (fragment): five tandem copies of the "ScaI site" 17-mer CGGAGTACTGTCCTCCG, an upstream activating sequence (UAS) that efficiently binds yeast Gal4 (Webster et al., 1988; Pfeiffer et al., 2010) GAL4
   1462..1479    +  promoter       minP (fragment): minimal TATA-box promoter with low basal activity
   1541..1664    +  protein_bind   attR1: mutant version of attR; recombination site for the Gateway® LR reaction LR Clonase™
   1737..1755    -  promoter       T7 promoter: promoter for bacteriophage T7 RNA polymerase
   1889..2698    +  CDS            KanR: aminoglycoside phosphotransferase; aph(3')-Ia; confers resistance to kanamycin in bacteria or G418 (Geneticin®) in eukaryotes
