[The description below was written by a language model from this plasmid's Addgene catalogue record and pLannotate feature annotations shown in this document.]
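Description:
p5E-4xnrUAS is a 5′ entry clone for MultiSite Gateway assembly, built in the pDONR P4-P1R backbone and about 2.8 kb in size. It is propagated in E. coli from a high-copy ColE1/pUC-type origin and selected with kanamycin through an aminoglycoside phosphotransferase (KanR) gene. The backbone also carries the usual pDONR features flanking the cloning region: rrnB T1 and T2 transcription terminators, which insulate the insert from upstream bacterial transcription, a T7 promoter, and short lacI and lacZα remnants with no functional role.

The insert is a synthetic cassette of four non-repetitive UAS elements, the binding sites for the yeast Gal4 transcriptional activator. Using sequence-divergent copies rather than identical tandem repeats is generally intended to reduce repeat-associated problems such as recombination or silencing, although the record itself does not state the rationale. The automated annotation picks up only two partial UAS matches, as might be expected for sites that diverge from the canonical 17-mer, followed by a fragment of a minimal TATA-box promoter, suggesting that the element carries its own basal promoter. The cassette lies between Gateway recombination sites: an attL-type site with an attB4 core on the 5′ side (the expected attL4 of a P4-P1R entry clone, labelled attL1 fragment by the software) and attR1 on the 3′ side.

In an LR reaction, this clone supplies the promoter position, combining with middle and 3′ entry clones and a destination vector to place a gene of interest under Gal4-dependent control. The associated publication describes in vivo cell biological screening, consistent with use in Gal4/UAS expression systems.
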