Addgene plasmid #87120: p5E-4xnrUAS
Purpose: Multisite gateway entry clone containing 4 non-repetitive UAS (upstream activation sequence) elements
Depositing lab: Rob Parton. Depositing organization: University of Queensland, Institute for Molecular Bioscience. Publication: In vivo cell biological screening identifies an endocytic capture mechanism for T-tubule formation. Hall TE, Martel N, Ariotti N, Xiong Z, Lo HP, Ferguson C, Rae J, Lim YW, Parton RG. Nat Commun. 2020 Jul 24;11(1):3711. doi: 10.1038/s41467-020-17486-w. PubMed 32709891.
Backbone
  Vector backbone: pDONR P4-P1R
  Vector type: Gateway vector
Growth in bacteria
  Bacterial resistance: Kanamycin, 50 μg/mL
  Growth temperature: 37°C
  Growth strain: DH5alpha
  Copy number: High Copy
Gene/Insert
  Gene/Insert name: 4xnrUAS (non repetitive)
  Species: Synthetic
Terms and licenses: Academic/Nonprofit Terms; Industry Terms: Not Available to Industry
How to cite: p5E-4xnrUAS was a gift from Rob Parton (Addgene plasmid # 87120 ; http://n2t.net/addgene:87120 ; RRID:Addgene_87120)
